>Addgene plasmid #193425 | pNC-BiFC-Vcc | addgene full sequence | sequence record 379645 | Addgene NGS Result
TGGCAGGATATATTGTGGTGTAAACAAATTGACGCTTAGACAACTTAATAACACATTGCGGACGTTTTTA
ATGTACTGAATTAACGCCGAATTAATTCGAGCTCGGATCTGATAATTTATTTGAAAATTCATAAGAAAAG
CAAACGTTACATGAATTGATGAAACAATACAAAGACAGATAAAGCCACGCACATTTAGGATATTGGCCGA
GATTACTGAATATTGAGTAAGATCACGGAATTTCTGACAGGAGCATGTCTTCAATTCAGCCCAAATGGCA
GTTGAAATACTCAAACCGCCCCATATGCAGGAGCGGATCATTCATTGTTTGTTTGGTTGCCTTTGCCAAC
ATGGGAGTCCAAGATTCTGCAGTCAAATCTCGGTGACGGGCAGGACCGGACGGGGCGGTACCTCACTTGT
ACAGCTCGTCCATGCCGAGAGTAATTCCAGCAGCTGTAACAAATTCCAAAAGAACCATGTGATCTCTCTT
TTCATTAGGGTCTTTAGACAACTTAGATTGAGTAGACAAATAGTGGTTATCAGGCAAAAGAACTGGTCCA
TCACCAATAGGAGTATTTTGCTGATAATGATCAGCCAATTGAACTCCACCATCTTCAATATTATGTCTAA
TCTTAAAATTAGCTTTAATTCCATTCTTTTGTTTATCAGCAGTAATATAAACATTATCTGAAAAGTAATT
ATACTCCAACTTATGACCCAAAATATTTCCATCTTCTTTAAAGTCAATACCCTTCAACTCAATTCTATTA
ACCAAAGTATCTCCTTCAAACTTCACTTCAGCTCTAGTCTTATAATTTCCATCGTCCTTAAAGAAGATAG
TTCTCTCTTGAACATATCCTTCAGGCATAGCAGACTTAAAGAAATCATGTTGTTTCATGTGGTCAGGGTA
TCTAGCAAAACATTGAACTCCCCAAGACAAAGTTGTCACAAGAGTCGGCCAAGGAACCGGCAACTTTCCA
GTTGTACAAATAAACTTCAAAGTGAGCTTTCCATAAGTAGCATCTCCCTCACCCTCACCACTAACAGAAA
ACTTATGTCCATTAACGTCGCCATCCAATTCAACAAGAATAGGCACAACTCCAGTAAACAGCTCCTCGCC
CTTGCTCACTGAGAAAGATGAACTGTGGAACACGAAGTAGATGATAAGGAACAAACTGTTGAGAAGCAAC
ATATACAGGAATATCTTCAGAATCTTAGGGTTCCGCTTACTCATTCGCGATTTGGTGTATCGAGATTGGT
TATGAAATTCAGATGCTAGTGTAATGTATTGGTAATTTGGGAAGATATAATAGGAAGCAAGGCTATTTAT
CCATTTCTGAAAAGGCGAAATGGCGTCACCGCGAGCGTCACGCGCATTCCGTTCTTGCTGTAAAGCGTTG
TTTGGTACACTTTTGACTAGCGAGGCTTGGCGTGTCAGCGTATCTATTCAAAAGTCGTTAATGGCTGCGG
ATCAAGAAAAAGTTGGAATAGAAACAGAATACCCGCGAAATTCAGGCCCGGTTGCCATGTCCTACACGCC
GAAATAAACGACCAAATTAGTAGAAAAATAAAAACTGACTCGGATACTTACGTCACGTCTTGCGCACTGA
TTTGAAAAATCTCAGAATTCCAATCCCACAAAAATCTGAGCTTAACAGCACAGTTGCTCCTCTCAGAGCA
GAATCGGGTATTCAACACCCTCATATCAACTACTACGTTGTGTATAACGGTCCACATGCCGGTATATACG
ATGACTGGGGTTGTACAAAGGCGGCAACAAACGGCGTTCCCGGAGTTGCACACAAGAAATTTGCCACTAT
TACAGAGGCAAGAGCAGCAGCTGACGCGTACACAACAAGTCAGCAAACAGACAGGTTGAACTTCATCCCC
AAAGGAGAAGCTCAACTCAAGCCCAAGAGCTTTGCTAAGGCCCTAACAAGCCCACCAAAGCAAAAAGCCC
ACTGGCTCACGCTAGGAACCAAAAGGCCCAGCAGTGATCCAGCCCCAAAAGAGATCTCCTTTGCCCCGGA
GATTACAATGGACGATTTCCTCTATCTTTACGATCTAGGAAGGAAGTTCGAAGGTGAAGGTGACGACACT
ATGTTCACCACTGATAATGAGAAGGTTAGCCTCTTCAATTTCAGAAAGAATGCTGACCCACAGATGGTTA
GAGAGGCCTACGCAGCAGGTCTCATCAAGACGATCTACCCGAGTAACAATCTCCAGGAGATCAAATACCT
TCCCAAGAAGGTTAAAGATGCAGTCAAAAGATTCAGGACTAATTGCATCAAGAACACAGAGAAAGACATA
TTTCTCAAGATCAGAAGTACTATTCCAGTATGGACGATTCAAGGCTTGCTTCATAAACCAAGGCAAGTAA
TAGAGATTGGAGTCTCTAAAAAGGTAGTTCCTACTGAATCTAAGGCCATGCATGGAGTCTAAGATTCAAA
TCGAGGATCTAACAGAACTCGCCGTGAAGACTGGCGAACAGTTCATACAGAGTCTTTTACGACTCAATGA
CAAGAAGAAAATCTTCGTCAACATGGTGGAGCACGACACTCTGGTCTACTCCAAAAATGTCAAAGATACA
GTCTCAGAAGACCAAAGGGCTATTGAGACTTTTCAACAAAGGATAATTTCGGGAAACCTCCTCGGATTCC
ATTGCCCAGCTATCTGTCACTTCATCGAAAGGACAGTAGAAAAGGAAGGTGGCTCCTACAAATGCCATCA
TTGCGATAAAGGAAAGGCTATCATTCAAGATCTCTCTGCCGACAGTGGTCCCAAAGATGGACCCCCACCC
ACGAGGAGCATCGTGGAAAAAGAAGACGTTCCAACCACGTCTTCAAAGCAAGTGGATTGATGTGACATCT
CCACTGACGTAAGGGATGACGCACAATCCCACTATCCTTCGCAAGACCCTTCCTCTATATAAGGAAGTTC
ATTTCATTTGGAGAGGACACGCTCGAGTATAAGAGCTCTATTTTTACAACAATTACCAACAACAACAAAC
AACAAACAACATTACAATTACATTTACAATTACCAGTGGTCTCTGTCCAGTCCTGGCCTCGTCGGCCATT
CTCGACTAAGTTGGCAGCATCACCCGACGCACTTTGCGCCGAATAAATACCTGTGACGGAAGATCACTTC
GCAGAATAAATAAATCCTGGTGTCCCTGTTGATACCGGGAAGCCCTGGGCCAACTTTTGGCGAAAATGAG
ACGTTGATCGGCACGTAAGAGGTTCCAACTTTCACCATAATGAAATAAGATCACTACCGGGCGTATTTTT
TGAGTTATCGAGATTTTCAGGAGCTAAGGAAGCTAAACTTTTGCTGACGAGAACAGGGACTGGTGAAATG
CAGTTTAAGGTTTACACCTATAAAAGAGAGAGCCGTTATCGTCTGTTTGTGGATGTACAGAGTGATATTA
TTGACACGCCTGGGCGACGGATGGTGATCCCCCTGGCCAGTGCACGTCTGCTGTCAGATAAAGTCTCCCG
TGAACTTTACCCGGTGGTGCATATCGGGGATGAAAGCTGGCGCATGATGACCACCGATATGGCCAGTGTG
CCGGTATCCGTTATCGGGGAAGAAGTGGCTGATCTCAGCCACCGCGAAAATGACATCAAAAACGCCATTA
ACCTGATGTTCTGGGGAATATAAATGTCAGGCTCCCTTATACACAGGGCCAGTCTGGCCACTTGTGGTCT
GCTGAGACCGTCCGGAGGTTCTGGTGGAGCTTGGTCTCATCCACAATTCGAGAAGTCAGGAGGAGATTAT
AAGGATGATGATGATAAGGCTTCTTGGTCACATCCTCAGTTTGAAAAGGGATCTGGGTCAGACCCCAACG
AGAAGCGCGATCACATGGTCCTGCTGGAGTTCGTGACCGCCGCCGGGATCACTCTCGGCATGGACGAGCT
GTACAAGTAAGCGATCGCCATTTAAATAGGATCGTTCAAACATTTGGCAATAAAGTTTCTTAAGATTGAA
TCCTGTTGCCGGTCTTGCGATGATTATCATATAATTTCTGTTGAATTACGTTAAGCATGTAATAATTAAC
ATGTAATGCATGACGTTATTTATGAGATGGGTTTTTATGATTAGAGTCCCGCAATTATACATTTAATACG
CGATAGAAAACAAAATATAGCGCGCAAACTAGGATAAATTATCGCGCGCGGTGTCATCTATGTTACTAGA
TCGTTAACGATATGTCGAGGCTCAGCAGGACCTGCAGGCATGCAAGCTTGGCACTGGCCGTCGTTTTACA
ACGTCGTGACTGGGAAAACCCTGGCGTTACCCAACTTAATCGCCTTGCAGCACATCCCCCTTTCGCCAGC
TGGCGTAATAGCGAAGAGGCCCGCACCGATCGCCCTTCCCAACAGTTGCGCAGCCTGAATGGCGAATGCT
AGAGCAGCTTGAGCTTGGATCAGATTGTCGTTTCCCGCCTTCAGTTTAAACTATCAGTGTTTGACAGGAT
ATATTGGCGGGTAAACCTAAGAGAAAAGAGCGTTTATTAGAATAATCGGATATTTAAAAGGGCGTGAAAA
GGTTTATCCGTTCGTCCATTTGTATGTGCATGCCAACCACAGGGTTCCCCTCGGGATCAAAGTACTTTGA
TCCAACCCCTCCGCTGCTATAGTGCAGTCGGCTTCTGACGTTCAGTGCAGCCGTCTTCTGAAAACGACAT
GTCGCACAAGTCCTAAGTTACGCGACAGGCTGCCGCCCTGCCCTTTTCCTGGCGTTTTCTTGTCGCGTGT
TTTAGTCGCATAAAGTAGAATACTTGCGACTAGAACCGGAGACATTACGCCATGAACAAGAGCGCCGCCG
CTGGCCTGCTGGGCTATGCCCGCGTCAGCACCGACGACCAGGACTTGACCAACCAACGGGCCGAACTGCA
CGCGGCCGGCTGCACCAAGCTGTTTTCCGAGAAGATCACCGGCACCAGGCGCGACCGCCCGGAGCTGGCC
AGGATGCTTGACCACCTACGCCCTGGCGACGTTGTGACAGTGACCAGGCTAGACCGCCTGGCCCGCAGCA
CCCGCGACCTACTGGACATTGCCGAGCGCATCCAGGAGGCCGGCGCGGGCCTGCGTAGCCTGGCAGAGCC
GTGGGCCGACACCACCACGCCGGCCGGCCGCATGGTGTTGACCGTGTTCGCCGGCATTGCCGAGTTCGAG
CGTTCCCTAATCATCGACCGCACCCGGAGCGGGCGCGAGGCCGCCAAGGCGCGAGGCGTGAAGTTTGGCC
CCCGCCCTACCCTCACCCCGGCACAGATCGCGCACGCCCGCGAGCTGATCGACCAGGAAGGCCGCACCGT
GAAAGAGGCGGCTGCACTGCTTGGCGTGCATCGCTCGACCCTGTACCGCGCACTTGAGCGCAGCGAGGAA
GTGACGCCCACCGAGGCCAGGCGGCGCGGTGCCTTCCGTGAGGACGCATTGACCGAGGCCGACGCCCTGG
CGGCCGCCGAGAATGAACGCCAAGAGGAACAAGCATGAAACCGCACCAGGACGGCCAGGACGAACCGTTT
TTCATTACCGAAGAGATCGAGGCGGAGATGATCGCGGCCGGGTACGTGTTCGAGCCGCCCGCGCACGTCT
CAACCGTGCGGCTGCATGAAATCCTGGCCGGTTTGTCTGATGCCAAGCTGGCGGCCTGGCCGGCGAGCTT
GGCCGCTGAAGAAACCGAGCGCCGCCGTCTAAAAAGGTGATGTGTATTTGAGTAAAACAGCTTGCGTCAT
GCGGTCGCTGCGTATATGATGCGATGAGTAAATAAACAAATACGCAAGGGGAACGCATGAAGGTTATCGC
TGTACTTAACCAGAAAGGCGGGTCAGGCAAGACGACCATCGCAACCCATCTAGCCCGCGCCCTGCAACTC
GCCGGGGCCGATGTTCTGTTAGTCGATTCCGATCCCCAGGGCAGTGCCCGCGATTGGGCGGCCGTGCGGG
AAGATCAACCGCTAACCGTTGTCGGCATCGACCGCCCGACGATTGACCGCGACGTGAAGGCCATCGGCCG
GCGCGACTTCGTAGTGATCGACGGAGCGCCCCAGGCGGCGGACTTGGCTGTGTCCGCGATCAAGGCAGCC
GACTTCGTGCTGATTCCGGTGCAGCCAAGCCCTTACGACATATGGGCCACCGCCGACCTGGTGGAGCTGG
TTAAGCAGCGCATTGAGGTCACGGATGGAAGGCTACAAGCGGCCTTTGTCGTGTCGCGGGCGATCAAAGG
CACGCGCATCGGCGGTGAGGTTGCCGAGGCGCTGGCCGGGTACGAGCTGCCCATTCTTGAGTCCCGTATC
ACGCAGCGCGTGAGCTACCCAGGCACTGCCGCCGCCGGCACAACCGTTCTTGAATCAGAACCCGAGGGCG
ACGCTGCCCGCGAGGTCCAGGCGCTGGCCGCTGAAATTAAATCAAAACTCATTTGAGTTAATGAGGTAAA
GAGAAAATGAGCAAAAGCACAAACACGCTAAGTGCCGGCCGTCCGAGCGCACGCAGCAGCAAGGCTGCAA
CGTTGGCCAGCCTGGCAGACACGCCAGCCATGAAGCGGGTCAACTTTCAGTTGCCGGCGGAGGATCACAC
CAAGCTGAAGATGTACGCGGTACGCCAAGGCAAGACCATTACCGAGCTGCTATCTGAATACATCGCGCAG
CTACCAGAGTAAATGAGCAAATGAATAAATGAGTAGATGAATTTTAGCGGCTAAAGGAGGCGGCATGGAA
AATCAAGAACAACCAGGCACCGACGCCGTGGAATGCCCCATGTGTGGAGGAACGGGCGGTTGGCCAGGCG
TAAGCGGCTGGGTTGCCTGCCGGCCCTGCAATGGCACTGGAACCCCCAAGCCCGAGGAATCGGCGTGAGC
GGTCGCAAACCATCCGGCCCGGTACAAATCGGCGCGGCGCTGGGTGATGACCTGGTGGAGAAGTTGAAGG
CGGCGCAGGCCGCCCAGCGGCAACGCATCGAGGCAGAAGCACGCCCCGGTGAATCGTGGCAAGCGGCCGC
TGATCGAATCCGCAAAGAATCCCGGCAACCGCCGGCAGCCGGTGCGCCGTCGATTAGGAAGCCGCCCAAG
GGCGACGAGCAACCAGATTTTTTCGTTCCGATGCTCTATGACGTGGGCACCCGCGATAGTCGCAGCATCA
TGGACGTGGCCGTTTTCCGTCTGTCGAAGCGTGACCGACGAGCTGGCGAGGTGATCCGCTACGAGCTTCC
AGACGGGCACGTAGAGGTTTCCGCAGGGCCGGCGGGCATGGCCAGTGTGTGGGATTACGACCTGGTACTG
ATGGCGGTTTCCCATCTAACCGAATCCATGAACCGATACCGGGAAGGGAAGGGAGACAAGCCCGGCCGCG
TGTTCCGTCCACACGTTGCGGACGTACTCAAGTTCTGCCGGCGAGCCGATGGCGGAAAGCAGAAAGACGA
CCTGGTAGAAACCTGCATTCGGTTAAACACCACGCACGTTGCCATGCAGCGTACGAAGAAGGCCAAGAAC
GGCCGCCTGGTGACGGTATCCGAGGGTGAAGCCTTGATTAGCCGCTACAAGATCGTAAAGAGCGAAACCG
GGCGGCCGGAGTACATCGAGATCGAGCTAGCTGATTGGATGTACCGCGAGATCACAGAAGGCAAGAACCC
GGACGTGCTGACGGTTCACCCCGATTACTTTTTGATCGATCCCGGCATCGGCCGTTTTCTCTACCGCCTG
GCACGCCGCGCCGCAGGCAAGGCAGAAGCCAGATGGTTGTTCAAGACGATCTACGAACGCAGTGGCAGCG
CCGGAGAGTTCAAGAAGTTCTGTTTCACCGTGCGCAAGCTGATCGGGTCAAATGACCTGCCGGAGTACGA
TTTGAAGGAGGAGGCGGGGCAGGCTGGCCCGATCCTAGTCATGCGCTACCGCAACCTGATCGAGGGCGAA
GCATCCGCCGGTTCCTAATGTACGGAGCAGATGCTAGGGCAAATTGCCCTAGCAGGGGAAAAAGGTCGAA
AAGGTCTCTTTCCTGTGGATAGCACGTACATTGGGAACCCAAAGCCGTACATTGGGAACCGGAACCCGTA
CATTGGGAACCCAAAGCCGTACATTGGGAACCGGTCACACATGTAAGTGACTGATATAAAAGAGAAAAAA
GGCGATTTTTCCGCCTAAAACTCTTTAAAACTTATTAAAACTCTTAAAACCCGCCTGGCCTGTGCATAAC
TGTCTGGCCAGCGCACAGCCGAAGAGCTGCAAAAAGCGCCTACCCTTCGGTCGCTGCGCTCCCTACGCCC
CGCCGCTTCGCGTCGGCCTATCGCGGCCGCTGGCCGCTCAAAAATGGCTGGCCTACGGCCAGGCAATCTA
CCAGGGCGCGGACAAGCCGCGCCGTCGCCACTCGACCGCCGGCGCCCACATCAAGGCACCCTGCCTCGCG
CGTTTCGGTGATGACGGTGAAAACCTCTGACACATGCAGCTCCCGGAGACGGTCACAGCTTGTCTGTAAG
CGGATGCCGGGAGCAGACAAGCCCGTCAGGGCGCGTCAGCGGGTGTTGGCGGGTGTCGGGGCGCAGCCAT
GACCCAGTCACGTAGCGATAGCGGAGTGTATACTGGCTTAACTATGCGGCATCAGAGCAGATTGTACTGA
GAGTGCACCATATGCGGTGTGAAATACCGCACAGATGCGTAAGGAGAAAATACCGCATCAGGCGCTCTTC
CGCTTCCTCGCTCACTGACTCGCTGCGCTCGGTCGTTCGGCTGCGGCGAGCGGTATCAGCTCACTCAAAG
GCGGTAATACGGTTATCCACAGAATCAGGGGATAACGCAGGAAAGAACATGTGAGCAAAAGGCCAGCAAA
AGGCCAGGAACCGTAAAAAGGCCGCGTTGCTGGCGTTTTTCCATAGGCTCCGCCCCCCTGACGAGCATCA
CAAAAATCGACGCTCAAGTCAGAGGTGGCGAAACCCGACAGGACTATAAAGATACCAGGCGTTTCCCCCT
GGAAGCTCCCTCGTGCGCTCTCCTGTTCCGACCCTGCCGCTTACCGGATACCTGTCCGCCTTTCTCCCTT
CGGGAAGCGTGGCGCTTTCTCATAGCTCACGCTGTAGGTATCTCAGTTCGGTGTAGGTCGTTCGCTCCAA
GCTGGGCTGTGTGCACGAACCCCCCGTTCAGCCCGACCGCTGCGCCTTATCCGGTAACTATCGTCTTGAG
TCCAACCCGGTAAGACACGACTTATCGCCACTGGCAGCAGCCACTGGTAACAGGATTAGCAGAGCGAGGT
ATGTAGGCGGTGCTACAGAGTTCTTGAAGTGGTGGCCTAACTACGGCTACACTAGAAGGACAGTATTTGG
TATCTGCGCTCTGCTGAAGCCAGTTACCTTCGGAAAAAGAGTTGGTAGCTCTTGATCCGGCAAACAAACC
ACCGCTGGTAGCGGTGGTTTTTTTGTTTGCAAGCAGCAGATTACGCGCAGAAAAAAAGGATCTCAAGAAG
ATCCTTTGATCTTTTCTACGGGGTCTGACGCTCAGTGGAACGAAAACTCACGTTAAGGGATTTTGGTCAT
GCATTCTAGGTACTAAAACAATTCATCCAGTAAAATATAATATTTTATTTTCTCCCAATCAGGCTTGATC
CCCAGTAAGTCAAAAAATAGCTCGACATACTGTTCTTCCCCGATATCCTCCCTGATCGACCGGACGCAGA
AGGCAATGTCATACCACTTGTCCGCCCTGCCGCTTCTCCCAAGATCAATAAAGCCACTTACTTTGCCATC
TTTCACAAAGATGTTGCTGTCTCCCAGGTCGCCGTGGGAAAAGACAAGTTCCTCTTCGGGCTTTTCCGTC
TTTAAAAAATCATACAGCTCGCGCGGATCTTTAAATGGAGTGTCTTCTTCCCAGTTTTCGCAATCCACAT
CGGCCAGATCGTTATTCAGTAAGTAATCCAATTCGGCTAAGCGGCTGTCTAAGCTATTCGTATAGGGACA
ATCCGATATGTCGATGGAGTGAAAGAGCCTGATGCACTCCGCATACAGCTCGATAATCTTTTCAGGGCTT
TGTTCATCTTCATACTCTTCCGAGCAAAGGACGCCATCGGCCTCACTCATGAGCAGATTGCTCCAGCCAT
CATGCCGTTCAAAGTGCAGGACCTTTGGAACAGGCAGCTTTCCTTCCAGCCATAGCATCATGTCCTTTTC
CCGTTCCACATCATAGGTGGTCCCTTTATACCGGCTGTCCGTCATTTTTAAATATAGGTTTTCATTTTCT
CCCACCAGCTTATATACCTTAGCAGGAGACATTCCTTCCGTATCTTTTACGCAGCGGTATTTTTCGATCA
GTTTTTTCAATTCCGGTGATATTCTCATTTTAGCCATTTATTATTTCCTTCCTCTTTTCTACAGTATTTA
AAGATACCCCAAGAAGCTAATTATAACAAGACGAACTCCAATTCACTGTTCCTTGCATTCTAAAACCTTA
AATACCAGAAAACAGCTTTTTCAAAGTTGTTTTCAAAGTTGGCGTATAACATAGTATCGACGGAGCCGAT
TTTGAAACCGCGGTGATCACAGGCAGCAACGCTCTGTCATCGTTACAATCAACATGCTACCCTCCGCGAG
ATCATCCGTGTTTCAAACCCGGCAGCTTAGTTGCCGTTCTTCCGAATAGCATCGGTAACATGAGCAAAGT
CTGCCGCCTTACAACGGCTCTCCCGCTGACGCCGTCCCGGACTGATGGGCTGCCTGTATCGAGTGGTGAT
TTTGTGCCGAGCTGCCGGTCGGGGAGCTGTTGGCTGGCTGG
Features (pLannotate 1.2.2; 25 found; start..end, strand, type, name):
      1..25      +  misc_feature   LB T-DNA repeat: left border repeat from nopaline C58 T-DNA
    111..363     -  terminator     MAS terminator: mannopine synthase terminator
    377..412     -  CDS            BlpR (fragment): phosphinothricin acetyltransferase; Streptomyces hygroscopicus bar; confers resistance to bialophos or phosphinothricin
    416..1129    -  CDS            mTurquoise2: mTurquoise2 is a basic (constitutively fluorescent) cyan fluorescent protein published in 2012, derived from Aequorea victoria. It is reported to be a rapidly-maturing monomer with very low acid sensitivity.
   1130..1234    -  CDS            XYLT (fragment): XYLT_ARATH - Experimental evidence at protein level: Swiss-Prot protein existence level 1. Glycosyltransferase involved in the xylosylation of N-glycans (PubMed:10781814, PubMed:12943552, PubMed:15013764, PubMed:15686448). Possesses beta-1,2-xylosyltransferase activity, transferring xylose from UDP-xylose to the core beta-linked mannose of N-glycans (PubMed:10781814, PubMed:12943552, PubMed:15013764, PubMed:15686448). Involved in the biosynthesis of glycoprotein bound N-glycans (PubMed:15686448, PubMed:22024534). Does not require metal ions for its activity (PubMed:15686448). From Arabidopsis
   1238..1618    -  promoter       MAS promoter: mannopine synthase promoter (Velten et al., 1984)
   1618..2430    +  CDS            IBMP_CAMVB (fragment): Experimental evidence at protein level: Swiss-Prot protein existence level 1. Enhances the ribosomal termination-reinitiation event leading to the translation of major open reading frames on the polycistronic viral RNAs. From Cauliflower mosaic virus (strain Bari 1) (CaMV).
   2614..2959    +  promoter       CaMV 35S promoter: strong constitutive promoter from cauliflower mosaic virus
   2989..3043    +  misc_feature   TMV Ω: translational enhancer from the tobacco mosaic virus 5'-leader sequence (Gallie et al., 1988)
   3225..3327    +  promoter       cat promoter: promoter of the E. coli cat gene encoding chloramphenicol acetyltransferase
   3358..3660    +  CDS            ccdB: CCDB_ECOLI - Also known as G, letB, letD. Experimental evidence at protein level: Swiss-Prot protein existence level 1. Toxic component of a type II toxin-antitoxin (TA) system, functioning in plasmid maintainence. Responsible for the post- segregational killing (PSK) of plasmid-free cells, also referred to as a plasmid addiction system. Half-life of over 2 hours. Cell killing by CcdB is accompanied by filamentation, defects in chromosome and plasmid segregation, defects in cell division, formation of anucleate cells, decreased DNA synthesis and plasmid loss. Interferes with the activity of DN
   3775..3799    +  CDS            2xFLAG (fragment): two tandem FLAG® epitope tags
   3840..3927    +  CDS            VC155 (fragment): C-terminal fragment of mVenus for use in bimolecular fluorescence complementation (BiFC) (Kodama and Hu, 2010)
   3950..4202    +  terminator     NOS terminator: nopaline synthase terminator and poly(A) signal
   4229..4249    +  misc_feature   MCS (fragment): pUC18/19 multiple cloning site
   4252..4406    +  CDS            lacZα (fragment): LacZα fragment of β-galactosidase; lacZ fragment
   4472..4496    +  misc_feature   RB T-DNA repeat: right border repeat from nopaline C58 T-DNA
   4836..5237    +  CDS            Y4CG_SINFN (fragment): Protein inferred from homology: Swiss-Prot protein existence level 3. From Sinorhizobium fredii (strain NBRC 101917 / NGR234).
   5797..6426    +  CDS            pVS1 StaA: stability protein from the Pseudomonas plasmid pVS1 (Heeb et al., 2000)
   6855..7928    +  CDS            pVS1 RepA: replication protein from the Pseudomonas plasmid pVS1 (Heeb et al., 2000)
   7994..8188    +  rep_origin     pVS1 oriV: origin of replication for the Pseudomonas plasmid pVS1 (Heeb et al., 2000)
   8391..8430    +  CDS            rop (fragment): Rop protein, which maintains plasmids at low copy number; rop
   8532..8672    +  misc_feature   bom: basis of mobility region from pBR322
   8858..9446    -  rep_origin     ori: high-copy-number ColE1/pMB1/pBR322/pUC origin of replication
   9533..10327   -  CDS            KanR: aminoglycoside phosphotransferase; aphA-3; confers resistance to kanamycin
