[The description below was written by a language model from this plasmid's Addgene catalogue record and pLannotate feature annotations shown in this document.]
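Description:
pNC-BiFC-Vcc is an empty pCambia-derived binary vector for plant expression, built for bimolecular fluorescence complementation (BiFC) assays and designed to accept inserts by Nimble Cloning. The backbone carries the usual binary-vector machinery. A ColE1/pMB1-type origin with the pBR322 bom region supports high-copy replication in E. coli. The pVS1 oriV, RepA and StaA functions provide replication and stability in Agrobacterium, and a kanamycin resistance gene allows bacterial selection. Left and right T-DNA border repeats delimit the region transferred into plant cells.

Within the T-DNA, the main cassette runs from a CaMV 35S promoter and TMV Ω translational enhancer into the "NC frame". This is a placeholder containing ccdB under the bacterial cat promoter. A FLAG epitope fragment, a C-terminal Venus fragment (annotated as a partial VC155 match) and the NOS terminator follow it. Replacing the ccdB frame with a gene of interest should yield a protein with the cVenus half at its C-terminus, consistent with the depositor's note "NC frame-cVenus". The ccdB toxin counter-selects uncut parental vector, which is why the empty plasmid is propagated in a ccdB-tolerant strain. When such a fusion is co-expressed with a partner carrying the complementary N-terminal Venus fragment, interaction reconstitutes fluorescence.

A second, oppositely oriented cassette places mTurquoise2, fused to a fragment of Arabidopsis β-1,2-xylosyltransferase, between the mannopine synthase promoter and terminator. It probably serves as a cyan marker of transformed cells, though the record does not state its purpose. Only a short remnant of the bar gene is detected, so no intact plant selectable marker is annotated.
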