Addgene plasmid #193425: pNC-BiFC-Vcc
Purpose: (Empty Backbone) Nimble cloning-compatible vector for plant BiFC
Depositing lab: Pu Yan. Depositing organization: Chinese Academy of Tropical Agricultural Sciences. Publication: A Nimble Cloning-compatible vector system for high-throughput gene functional analysis in plants. Yan P, Tuo D, Shen W, Deng H, Zhou P, Gao X. Plant Commun. 2023 Mar 13;4(2):100471. doi: 10.1016/j.xplc.2022.100471. Epub 2022 Nov 9. PubMed 36352791.
Backbone
  Vector backbone: pCambia
  Vector type: Plant Expression
Growth in bacteria
  Bacterial resistance: Kanamycin, 50 μg/mL
  Growth temperature: 37°C
  Growth strain: ccdB Survival
  Copy number: High Copy
Gene/Insert
  Gene/Insert name: None
Terms and licenses: Academic/Nonprofit Terms; Industry Terms: Not Available to Industry
Depositor comments: NC frame-cVenus
How to cite: pNC-BiFC-Vcc was a gift from Pu Yan (Addgene plasmid # 193425 ; http://n2t.net/addgene:193425 ; RRID:Addgene_193425)
